Addgene plasmid #64165: pLPC-NMYC-hTRF1deltaBLM
Purpose: Retroviral vector expressing human TRF1 delta aa317-374 with N-terminal MYC tag
Depositing lab: Titia de Lange. Depositing organization: Rockefeller University. Publication: TRF1 negotiates TTAGGG repeat-associated replication problems by recruiting the BLM helicase and the TPP1/POT1 repressor of ATR signaling. Zimmermann M, Kibe T, Kabir S, de Lange T. Genes Dev. 2014 Nov 15;28(22):2477-91. doi: 10.1101/gad.251611.114. Epub 2014 Oct 24. PubMed 25344324.
Backbone
  Vector backbone: pLPC-N MYC
  Backbone manufacturer: de Lange Lab (Addgene plasmid# 12540)
  Modifications to backbone: derived from pLPC-MYC-hTRF1 (Addgene plasmid# 64164)
  Vector type: Mammalian Expression, Retroviral
  Selectable markers: Puromycin
Growth in bacteria
  Bacterial resistance: Ampicillin, 100 μg/mL
  Growth temperature: 37°C
  Growth strain: Top10
  Copy number: Unknown
Gene/Insert
  Gene/Insert name: hTRF1 (alt names: telomeric repeat binding factor (NIMA-interacting) 1; TERF1)
  Species: H. sapiens (human)
  Insert size (bp): 1100
  Mutation: deleted amino acids aa317-374 of human TRF1
  GenBank ID: NM_017489.2 NP_059523.2
  Entrez Gene: TERF1 (a.k.a. PIN2, TRBF1, TRF, TRF1, hTRF1-AS, t-TRF1)
  Promoter: CMV
  Tag / fusion protein: Myc (N terminal on backbone)
  Cloning method: Restriction Enzyme; 5′ cloning site BamHI (not destroyed); 3′ cloning site EcoRI (not destroyed)
  Sequencing primers: 5′ pLPC-5 (5'-TAGGCGTGTACGGTGGGA-3'); 3′ pLPC-3 (5'-CTTGCCAAACCTACAGGT-3')
Terms and licenses: Academic/Nonprofit Terms; Industry Terms: Not Available to Industry
How to cite: pLPC-NMYC-hTRF1deltaBLM was a gift from Titia de Lange (Addgene plasmid # 64165 ; http://n2t.net/addgene:64165 ; RRID:Addgene_64165)
