[The description below was written by a language model from this plasmid's Addgene catalogue record.]
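Description:
pLPC-NMYC-hTRF1deltaBLM is a retroviral mammalian expression vector built on the pLPC-N MYC backbone and derived from the corresponding full-length construct, pLPC-MYC-hTRF1. It is propagated in E. coli under ampicillin selection, and it carries a puromycin marker so that transduced or transfected mammalian cells can be selected. The record does not include a feature table, so the origin of replication, the LTRs, the packaging signal and the element driving puromycin resistance are not individually documented, and the bacterial copy number is listed as unknown.

The payload is a roughly 1.1 kb human TERF1 (TRF1, telomeric repeat binding factor 1) coding sequence, cloned between BamHI and EcoRI sites that both remain intact. It is expressed from a CMV promoter. A Myc epitope supplied by the backbone is fused to the N terminus, which allows the exogenous protein to be detected or immunoprecipitated with anti-Myc antibodies. The insert carries an internal deletion removing amino acids 317–374 of TRF1. The "deltaBLM" name, together with the associated study on TRF1 recruiting the BLM helicase to deal with replication problems in TTAGGG repeats, suggests that this deletion removes the region needed for interaction with BLM, although the record itself states only the deletion boundaries.

The construct is suited to making retrovirus for stable, puromycin-selected expression of this tagged TRF1 mutant. Compared with the wild-type version, it can be used to test how loss of this region affects telomere replication and TRF1 function.
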