>Addgene plasmid #64165 | pLPC-NMYC-hTRF1deltaBLM | addgene partial sequence | sequence record 114234 | pLPC-5 5'-TAGGCGTGTACGGTGGGA-3'
CCCACTGCTTACTGGCTTATCGAAATTAATACGACTCACTATAGGGAGACCCAAGCTTGGTACCGAGCTC
GGATCAGCCACCATGGAACAAAAGTTGATTTCTGAAGAAGATTTGTTAAGAAAGAGAGGATCCGCGGAGG
ATGTTTCCTCAGCGGCCCCGAGCCCGCGGGGCTGTGCGGATGGTAGGGATGCCGACCCTACTGAGGAGCA
GATGGCAGAAACAGAGAGAAACGACGAGGAGCAGTTCGAATGCCAGGAACTGCTCGAGTGCCAGGTGCAG
GTGGGGGCCCCAGAGGAGGAGGAGGAGGAGGAGGAGGACGCGGGCCTGGTGGCCGAGGCCGAGGCCGTGG
CTGCCGGCTGGATGCTCGATTTCCTCTGCCTCTCTCTTTGCCGAGCTTTCCGCGACGGCCGCTCCGAGGA
CTTCCGCAGGACCCGCAACAGCGCAGAGGCTATTATTCATGGACTATCCAGTCTAACAGCTTGCCAGTTG
AGAACGATATACATATGTCAGTTTTTGACAAGAATTGCAGCAGGAAAAACCCTTGATGCACAGTTTGAAA
ATGATGAACGAATTACACCCTTGGAATCAGCCCTGATGATTTGGGGTTCAATTGAAAAGGAACATGACAA
ACTTCATGAAGAAATACAGAATTTAATTAAAATTCAGGCTATAGCTGTTTGTATGGAAAATGGCAACTTT
AAAGAAGCAGAAGAAGTCTTTGAAAGAATATTTGGTGATCCAAATTCTCATATGCCTTTCAAAAGCAAAT
TGCTTATGATAATCTCTCAGAAAGATACATTTCATTCCTTTTTTCAACACTTCAGCTACAACCACATGAT
GGAGAAAA
