>Addgene plasmid #64165 | pLPC-NMYC-hTRF1deltaBLM | addgene partial sequence | sequence record 114245 | pLPC-3 5'-CTTGCCAAACCTACAGGT-3'
AAATCTTTTATTTTATCGGCCCTCTAGATGCATGCTCGAGCGGCCGCCAGTGTGATGGATATCTGCAGAA
TTCTCAGTCTTCGCTGTCTGAGGAAATCAGTTTTAGTTTCTTCATGGTCCTCCATCTGTCTTTTAACATG
ACACTTGTCCGGTTGTTGAATTTATAATGCAACAGTATTTTAGACCAGTTTCCCTCTCCATATTTCCTCA
CGCCAGATCTCAAATTCTTGTCTTCTTCCCAAAGCCATGCCTGTCTTTTTCTAGCTCGATGCCTCAATAA
GGATACTGTACCCTCTGAGGATTCAGTTACCGCAGACTGTTTGTCACTAACACTTTTTCTTGTATCCAAA
TTAGCTTCAGTTTCCATTTCAACATCATTACCACTAGGTTTATCTTGAGAAGTTATTGTTCTTGTCCTTT
TGCTTTCTACTACTTTTGCCGCTGCCTTCATTAGAAAGGTTGATGATTTTTCACTTAGCACATAATTCAC
ATAACTCTTAATTTTCTCCATCATGTGGTTGTAGCTGAAGTGTTGAAAAAAGGAATGAAATGTATCTTTC
TGAGAGATTATCATAAGCAATTTGCTTTTGAAAGGCATATGAGAATTTGGATCACCAAATATTCTTTCAA
AGACTTCTTCTGCTTCTTTAAAGTTGCCATTTTCCATACAAACAGCTATAGCCTGAATTTTAATTAAATT
CTGTATTTCTTCATGAAGTTTGTCATGTTCCTTTTCAATTGAACCCCAAATCATCAGGGCTGATTCCAAG
GGTGTAATTCGTTCATCATTTTCAAACTGTGCATCAAGGGTTTTTCCTGCTGCAATTCTTGTCAAAAACT
GACATATGTATATCGTTCTCAACTGGCAAGCTGTTAGACTGGATAGTCCATGAATAATAGCCTCTGCGCT
G
